Addgene plasmid #178047: PB CAG-L-bpA-2xSV40pA-L-tdGFP-Lrig1_shRNAmir_1
Purpose: CAG tdGFP Lrig1 shRNAmir-1 cre/lox expression piggyBac transposon (bpA 2xSV40pA stop)
Depositing lab: Mario Capecchi. Depositing organization: University of Utah.
Backbone
  Vector backbone: Custom
  Backbone manufacturer: Hyung-song Nam, Capecchi laboratory
  Vector type: Mammalian Expression, RNAi, Cre/Lox ; piggyBac
Growth in bacteria
  Bacterial resistance: Ampicillin, 100 μg/mL
  Growth temperature: 30°C
  Growth strain: DH10B
  Copy number: High Copy
Gene/Insert
  Gene/Insert name: Lrig1 shRNAmir
  Species: Synthetic
Resource information
  A portion of this plasmid was derived from a plasmid made by: piggyBac ITR's were synthesized from sequences in the NCBI database. CAG promoter is from pCAGGS obtained from BCCM/LMBP. bGH pA is from Neal Copeland. SV40 pA is from Clontech. sfGFP is from Sandia Biotech. Backbone is from Stratagene.
Terms and licenses: Academic/Nonprofit Terms; Industry Terms: Not Available to Industry
Depositor comments: mir-30a "miR-E" shRNAmir expression cassette sequence was obtained from Fellmann et al., 2013 (https://doi.org/10.1016/j.celrep.2013.11.020) and synthesized.
How to cite: PB CAG-L-bpA-2xSV40pA-L-tdGFP-Lrig1_shRNAmir_1 was a gift from Mario Capecchi (Addgene plasmid # 178047 ; http://n2t.net/addgene:178047 ; RRID:Addgene_178047)
