[The description below was written by a language model from this plasmid's Addgene catalogue record and pLannotate feature annotations shown in this document.]
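Description:
PB CAG-L-bpA-2xSV40pA-L-tdGFP-Lrig1_shRNAmir_1 is a custom piggyBac transposon plasmid for Cre-dependent mammalian expression of a fluorescent reporter coupled to RNAi knockdown of Lrig1. The bacterial portion comes from a pBluescript-type Stratagene backbone. It carries an ampicillin resistance gene with its own promoter, a high-copy ColE1/pUC origin, an f1 origin, and remnants of the lac/lacZα region with flanking T3 and T7 promoters. The record states that synthesized piggyBac inverted terminal repeats are present. The automated annotation does not label them, although a baculovirus-derived fragment near the 3' end of the cassette probably reflects transposon-associated sequence. When piggyBac transposase is supplied, these repeats should allow the cassette to integrate stably into the host genome.

The payload is driven by the CAG promoter, made up of the CMV enhancer, the chicken β-actin promoter and a chimeric intron. Immediately downstream is a lox-stop-lox element: two same-orientation loxP sites flanking a bGH polyadenylation signal and two SV40 polyadenylation signals, which terminate transcription before the reporter is reached. Cre recombination excises this stop cassette and places the promoter next to tdGFP, a tandem dimer of two superfolder GFP coding sequences. The Lrig1 shRNA follows the GFP in the 3' untranslated region. It is embedded in a synthetic miR-30a-based "miR-E" scaffold, of which only the 3' miR-30a flank is annotated, and a final bGH poly(A) signal closes the unit. Because reporter and shRNAmir share one Pol II transcript, green fluorescence marks the cells in which Cre has activated knockdown. This design suits lineage- or cell-type-restricted Lrig1 loss-of-function studies. The name indicates that this is the first of a series of Lrig1 hairpins. The target species is not stated, since the insert is listed only as synthetic.
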