Features (pLannotate 1.2.2; 29 found; start..end, strand, type, name):
     24..128     +  promoter       AmpR promoter: bla
    129..989     +  CDS            AmpR: β-lactamase; bla; confers resistance to ampicillin, carbenicillin, and related antibiotics
   1160..1748    +  rep_origin     ori: high-copy-number ColE1/pMB1/pBR322/pUC origin of replication
   1931..2023    +  CDS            lacI (fragment): lac repressor; lacI; The lac repressor binds to the lac operator to inhibit transcription in E. coli. This inhibition can be relieved by adding lactose or isopropyl-β-D-thiogalactopyranoside (IPTG).
   2036..2057    +  protein_bind   CAP binding site: CAP binding activates transcription in the presence of cAMP. E. coli catabolite activator protein
   2072..2102    +  promoter       lac promoter: promoter for the E. coli lac operon
   2110..2126    +  protein_bind   lac operator: The lac repressor binds to the lac operator to inhibit transcription in E. coli. This inhibition can be relieved by adding lactose or isopropyl-β-D-thiogalactopyranoside (IPTG). lac repressor encoded by lacI
   2171..2189    +  promoter       T3 promoter: promoter for bacteriophage T3 RNA polymerase
   2620..2999    +  enhancer       CMV enhancer: human cytomegalovirus immediate early enhancer
   3001..3278    +  promoter       chicken β-actin promoter: No description available
   3279..4295    +  intron         chimeric intron: chimera between introns from chicken β-actin and rabbit β-globin
   4355..4388    +  protein_bind   loxP: Cre-mediated recombination occurs in the 8-bp core sequence (GCATACAT). Cre recombinase
   4409..4633    +  polyA_signal   bGH poly(A) signal: bovine growth hormone polyadenylation signal
   4637..4658    +  promoter       SV40 promoter (fragment): SV40 enhancer and early promoter
   4688..4713    +  misc_feature   MCS (fragment): pBluescript multiple cloning site
   4713..4795    +  CDS            large T antigen (fragment): large T antigen from SV40 (simian virus 40)
   4818..4939    +  polyA_signal   SV40 poly(A) signal: SV40 polyadenylation signal
   4946..5028    +  CDS            large T antigen (fragment): large T antigen from SV40 (simian virus 40)
   5051..5172    +  polyA_signal   SV40 poly(A) signal: SV40 polyadenylation signal
   5190..5223    +  protein_bind   loxP: Cre-mediated recombination occurs in the 8-bp core sequence (GCATACAT). Cre recombinase
   5233..5946    +  CDS            Superfolder GFP: Superfolder GFP is a basic (constitutively fluorescent) green fluorescent protein published in 2005, derived from Aequorea victoria. It is reported to be a very rapidly-maturing weak dimer.
   5977..6690    +  CDS            Superfolder GFP: Superfolder GFP is a basic (constitutively fluorescent) green fluorescent protein published in 2005, derived from Aequorea victoria. It is reported to be a very rapidly-maturing weak dimer.
   6919..7045    +  ncRNA          3' miR-30a: sequence downstream of the 71-nt precursor of the human miR-30a microRNA (Zeng et al., 2002) miRNA
   7123..7347    +  polyA_signal   bGH poly(A) signal: bovine growth hormone polyadenylation signal
   7351..7372    +  promoter       SV40 promoter (fragment): SV40 enhancer and early promoter
   7736..7813    +  CDS            FP (fragment): FP25_NPVAC - Experimental evidence at protein level: Swiss-Prot protein existence level 1. From Autographa californica nuclear polyhedrosis virus (AcMNPV).
   7823..7841    -  promoter       T7 promoter: promoter for bacteriophage T7 RNA polymerase
   7844..8001    +  CDS            lacZα (fragment): LacZα fragment of β-galactosidase; lacZ fragment
   8033..8461    -  rep_origin     f1 ori (sequence partly withheld): f1 bacteriophage origin of replication; arrow indicates direction of (+) strand synthesis
>Addgene plasmid #178047 | PB CAG-L-bpA-2xSV40pA-L-tdGFP-Lrig1_shRNAmir_1 | addgene full sequence | sequence record 352935 | Addgene Partial NGS Result
GTGGCACTTTTCGGGGAAATGTGCGCGGAACCCCTATTTGTTTATTTTTCTAAATACATTCAAATATGTA
TCCGCTCATGAGACAATAACCCTGATAAATGCTTCAATAATATTGAAAAAGGAAGAGTATGAGTATTCAA
CATTTCCGTGTCGCCCTTATTCCCTTTTTTGCGGCATTTTGCCTTCCTGTTTTTGCTCACCCAGAAACGC
TGGTGAAAGTAAAAGATGCTGAAGATCAGTTGGGTGCACGAGTGGGTTACATCGAACTGGATCTCAACAG
CGGTAAGATCCTTGAGAGTTTTCGCCCCGAAGAACGTTTTCCAATGATGAGCACTTTTAAAGTTCTGCTA
TGTGGCGCGGTATTATCCCGTATTGACGCCGGGCAAGAGCAACTCGGTCGCCGCATACACTATTCTCAGA
ATGACTTGGTTGAGTACTCACCAGTCACAGAAAAGCATCTTACGGATGGCATGACAGTAAGAGAATTATG
CAGTGCTGCCATAACCATGAGTGATAACACTGCGGCCAACTTACTTCTGACAACGATCGGAGGACCGAAG
GAGCTAACCGCTTTTTTGCACAACATGGGGGATCATGTAACTCGCCTTGATCGTTGGGAACCGGAGCTGA
ATGAAGCCATACCAAACGACGAGCGTGACACCACGATGCCTGTAGCAATGGCAACAACGTTGCGCAAACT
ATTAACTGGCGAACTACTTACTCTAGCTTCCCGGCAACAATTAATAGACTGGATGGAGGCGGATAAAGTT
GCAGGACCACTTCTGCGCTCGGCCCTTCCGGCTGGCTGGTTTATTGCTGATAAATCTGGAGCCGGTGAGC
GTGGGTCTCGCGGTATCATTGCAGCACTGGGGCCAGATGGTAAGCCCTCCCGTATCGTAGTTATCTACAC
GACGGGGAGTCAGGCAACTATGGATGAACGAAATAGACAGATCGCTGAGATAGGTGCCTCACTGATTAAG
CATTGGTAACTGTCAGACCAAGTTTACTCATATATACTTTAGATTGATTTAAAACTTCATTTTTAATTTA
AAAGGATCTAGGTGAAGATCCTTTTTGATAATCTCATGACCAAAATCCCTTAACGTGAGTTTTCGTTCCA
CTGAGCGTCAGACCCCGTAGAAAAGATCAAAGGATCTTCTTGAGATCCTTTTTTTCTGCGCGTAATCTGC
TGCTTGCAAACAAAAAAACCACCGCTACCAGCGGTGGTTTGTTTGCCGGATCAAGAGCTACCAACTCTTT
TTCCGAAGGTAACTGGCTTCAGCAGAGCGCAGATACCAAATACTGTTCTTCTAGTGTAGCCGTAGTTAGG
CCACCACTTCAAGAACTCTGTAGCACCGCCTACATACCTCGCTCTGCTAATCCTGTTACCAGTGGCTGCT
GCCAGTGGCGATAAGTCGTGTCTTACCGGGTTGGACTCAAGACGATAGTTACCGGATAAGGCGCAGCGGT
CGGGCTGAACGGGGGGTTCGTGCACACAGCCCAGCTTGGAGCGAACGACCTACACCGAACTGAGATACCT
ACAGCGTGAGCTATGAGAAAGCGCCACGCTTCCCGAAGGGAGAAAGGCGGACAGGTATCCGGTAAGCGGC
AGGGTCGGAACAGGAGAGCGCACGAGGGAGCTTCCAGGGGGAAACGCCTGGTATCTTTATAGTCCTGTCG
GGTTTCGCCACCTCTGACTTGAGCGTCGATTTTTGTGATGCTCGTCAGGGGGGCGGAGCCTATGGAAAAA
CGCCAGCAACGCGGCCTTTTTACGGTTCCTGGCCTTTTGCTGGCCTTTTGCTCACATGTTCTTTCCTGCG
TTATCCCCTGATTCTGTGGATAACCGTATTACCGCCTTTGAGTGAGCTGATACCGCTCGCCGCAGCCGAA
CGACCGAGCGCAGCGAGTCAGTGAGCGAGGAAGCGGAAGAGCGCCCAATACGCAAACCGCCTCTCCCCGC
GCGTTGGCCGATTCATTAATGCAGCTGGCACGACAGGTTTCCCGACTGGAAAGCGGGCAGTGAGCGCAAC
GCAATTAATGTGAGTTAGCTCACTCATTAGGCACCCCAGGCTTTACACTTTATGCTTCCGGCTCGTATGT
TGTGTGGAATTGTGAGCGGATAACAATTTCACACAGGAAACAGCTATGACCATGATTACGCCAAGCGCGC
AATTAACCCTCACTAAAGGGAACCTCCCCCGGTATTCACGACAGCAGGCTGAATAATAAAAAAATTAGAA
ACTATTATTTAACCCTAGAAAGATAATCATATTGTGACGTACGTTAAAGATAATCATGCGTAAAATTGAC
GCATGTGTTTTATCGGTCTGTATATCGAGGTTTATTTATTAATTTGAATAGATATTAAGTTTTATTATAT
TTACACTTACATACTAATAATAAATTCAACAAACAATTTATTTATGTTTATTTATTTATTAAAAAAAAAC
AAAAACTCAAAATTTCTTCTATAAAGTAACAAAACTTTTAAACATTCTCTCTTTTACAAAAATAAACTTA
TTTTGTACTTTAAAAACAGTCATGTTGTATTATAAAATAAGTAATTAGCTTAACCTATACATAATAGAAA
CAAATTATACTTATTAACCGGTCATGGTCGACATTGATTATTGACTAGTTATTAATAGTAATCAATTACG
GGGTCATTAGTTCATAGCCCATATATGGAGTTCCGCGTTACATAACTTACGGTAAATGGCCCGCCTGGCT
GACCGCCCAACGACCCCCGCCCATTGACGTCAATAATGACGTATGTTCCCATAGTAACGCCAATAGGGAC
TTTCCATTGACGTCAATGGGTGGAGTATTTACGGTAAACTGCCCACTTGGCAGTACATCAAGTGTATCAT
ATGCCAAGTACGCCCCCTATTGACGTCAATGACGGTAAATGGCCCGCCTGGCATTATGCCCAGTACATGA
CCTTATGGGACTTTCCTACTTGGCAGTACATCTACGTATTAGTCATCGCTATTACCATGGTCGAGGTGAG
CCCCACGTTCTGCTTCACTCTCCCCATCTCCCCCCCCTCCCCACCCCCAATTTTGTATTTATTTATTTTT
TAATTATTTTGTGCAGCGATGGGGGCGGGGGGGGGGGGGGGGCGCGCGCCRGGGGGGGSGGGGSGGGGSG
GGGGGGGGGGSGGGGSGRGGCGGAGAGGTGCGGCGGCAGCCAATCAGAGCGGCGCGCTCCGAAAGTTTCC
TTTTATGGCGAGGCGGCGGCGGCGGCGGCCCTATAAAAAGCGAAGCGCGCGGCGGGCGGGAGTCGCTGCG
CGCTGCCTTCGCCCCGTGCCCCGCTCCGCCGCCGCCTCGCGCCGCCCGCCCCGGCTCTGACTGACCGCGT
TACTCCCACAGGTGAGCGGGCGGGACGGCCCTTCTCCTCCGGGCTGTAATTAGCGCTTGGTTTAATGACG
GCTTGTTTCTTTTCTGTGGCTGCGTGAAAGCCTTGAGGGGCTCCGGGAGGGCCCTTTGTGCGGGGGGAGC
GGCTCGGGGGGTGCGTGCGTGTGTGTGTGCGTGGGGAGCGCCGCGTGCGGCTCCGCGCTGCCCGGCGGCT
GTGAGCGCTGCGGGCGCGGCGCGGGGCTTTGTGCGCTCCGCAGTGTGCGCGAGGGGAGCGCGGCCGGGGG
CGGTGCCCCGCGGTGCGGGGGGGGCTGCGAGGGGAACAAAGGCTGCGTGCGGGGTGTGTGCGTGGGGGGG
TGAGCAGGGGGTGTGGGCGCGTCGGTCGGGCTGCAACCCCCCCTGCACCCCCCTCCCCGAGTTGCTGAGC
ACGGCCCGGCTTCGGGTGCGGGGCTCCGTACGGGGCGTGGCGCGGGGCTCGCCGTGCCGGGCGGGGGGTG
GCGGCAGGTGGGGGTGCCGGGCGGGGCGGGGCCGCCTCGGGCCGGGGAGGGCTCGGGGGAGGGGCGCGGC
GGCCCCCGGAGCGCCGGCGGCTGTCGAGGCGCGGCGAGCCGCAGCCATTGCCTTTTATGGTAATCGTGCG
AGAGGGCGCAGGGACTTCCTTTGTCCCAAATCTGTGCGGAGCCGAAATCTGGGAGGCGCCGCCGCACCCC
CTCTAGCGGGCGCGGGGCGAAGCGGTGCGGCGCCGGCAGGAAGGAAATGGGCGGGGAGGGCCTTCGTGCG
TCGCCGCGCCGCCGTCCCCTTCTCCCTCTCCAGCCTCGGGGCTGTCCGCGGGGGGACGGCTGCCTTCGGG
GGGGACGGGGCAGGGCGGGGTTCGGCTTCTGGCGTGTGACCGGCGGCTCTAGAGCCTCTGCTAACCATGT
TCATGCCTTCTTCTTTTTCCTACAGCTCCTGGGCAACGTGCTGGTTATTGTGCTGTCTCATCATTTTGGC
AAAGAATTGCTAGCATAACTTCGTATAGCATACATTATACGAAGTTATAGCTCGCTGATCAGCCTCGACT
GTGCCTTCTAGTTGCCAGCCATCTGTTGTTTGCCCCTCCCCCGTGCCTTCCTTGACCCTGGAAGGTGCCA
CTCCCACTGTCCTTTCCTAATAAAATGAGGAAATTGCATCGCATTGTCTGAGTAGGTGTCATTCTATTCT
GGGGGGTGGGGTGGGGCAGGACAGCAAGGGGGAGGATTGGGAAGACAATAGCAGGCATGCTGGGGATGCG
GTGGGCTCTATGGCTTCTGAGGCGGAAAGAACCAGCTGGGGCTCGACTAGAGCTTGCGGAACCCTTACCA
CCGCGGTGGCGGCCGCTCTAGAATCATAATCAGCCATACCACATTTGTAGAGGTTTTACTTGCTTTAAAA
AACCTCCCACACCTCCCCCTGAACCTGAAACATAAAATGAATGCAATTGTTGTTGTTAACTTGTTTATTG
CAGCTTATAATGGTTACAAATAAAGCAATAGCATCACAAATTTCACAAATAAAGCATTTTTTTCACTGCA
TTCTAGTTGTGGTTTGTCCAAACTCATCAATGTATCTTAACTAGAATCATAATCAGCCATACCACATTTG
TAGAGGTTTTACTTGCTTTAAAAAACCTCCCACACCTCCCCCTGAACCTGAAACATAAAATGAATGCAAT
TGTTGTTGTTAACTTGTTTATTGCAGCTTATAATGGTTACAAATAAAGCAATAGCATCACAAATTTCACA
AATAAAGCATTTTTTTCACTGCATTCTAGTTGTGGTTTGTCCAAACTCATCAATGTATCTTATAACTAAA
TAACCTAGGATAACTTCGTATAGCATACATTATACGAAGTTATAGGCGCGCCATGAGCAAAGGAGAAGAA
CTTTTCACTGGAGTTGTCCCAATTCTTGTTGAATTAGATGGTGATGTTAATGGGCACAAATTTTCTGTCC
GTGGAGAGGGTGAAGGTGATGCTACAAACGGAAAACTCACCCTTAAATTTATTTGCACTACTGGAAAACT
ACCTGTTCCGTGGCCAACACTTGTCACTACTCTGACCTATGGTGTTCAATGCTTTTCCCGTTATCCGGAT
CACATGAAACGGCATGACTTTTTCAAGAGTGCCATGCCCGAAGGTTATGTACAGGAACGCACTATATCTT
TCAAAGATGACGGGACCTACAAGACGCGTGCTGAAGTCAAGTTTGAAGGTGATACCCTTGTTAATCGTAT
CGAGTTAAAGGGTATTGATTTTAAAGAAGATGGAAACATTCTTGGACACAAACTCGAATACAACTTTAAC
TCACACAATGTATACATCACGGCAGACAAACAAAAGAATGGAATCAAAGCTAACTTCAAAATTCGCCACA
ACGTTGAAGATGGTTCCGTTCAACTAGCAGACCATTATCAACAAAATACTCCAATTGGCGATGGCCCTGT
CCTTTTACCAGACAACCATTACCTGTCGACACAATCTGTCCTTTCGAAAGATCCCAACGAAAAGCGTGAC
CACATGGTCCTTCTTGAGTTTGTAACTGCTGCTGGGATTACACATGGCATGGATGAGCTCTACAAAGGTT
CTGCTGGATCTGCAGCAGGATCTGGTATGAGCAAAGGAGAAGAACTTTTCACTGGAGTTGTCCCAATTCT
TGTTGAATTAGATGGTGATGTTAATGGGCACAAATTTTCTGTCCGTGGAGAGGGTGAAGGTGATGCTACA
AACGGAAAACTCACCCTTAAATTTATTTGCACTACTGGAAAACTACCTGTTCCGTGGCCAACACTTGTCA
CTACTCTGACCTATGGTGTTCAATGCTTTTCCCGTTATCCGGATCACATGAAACGGCATGACTTTTTCAA
GAGTGCCATGCCCGAAGGTTATGTACAGGAACGCACTATATCTTTCAAAGATGACGGGACCTACAAGACG
CGTGCTGAAGTCAAGTTTGAAGGTGATACCCTTGTTAATCGTATCGAGTTAAAGGGTATTGATTTTAAAG
AAGATGGAAACATTCTTGGACACAAACTCGAATACAACTTTAACTCACACAATGTATACATCACGGCAGA
CAAACAAAAGAATGGAATCAAAGCTAACTTCAAAATTCGCCACAACGTTGAAGATGGTTCCGTTCAACTA
GCAGACCATTATCAACAAAATACTCCAATTGGCGATGGCCCTGTCCTTTTACCAGACAACCATTACCTGT
CGACACAATCTGTCCTTTCGAAAGATCCCAACGAAAAGCGTGACCACATGGTCCTTCTTGAGTTTGTAAC
TGCTGCTGGGATTACACATGGCATGGATGAGCTCTACAAATGATTAATTAATCGACTAGGGATAACAGGG
TAATTGTTTGAATGAGGCTTCAGTACTTTACAGAATCGTTGCCTGCACATCTTGGAAACACTTGCTGGGA
TTACTTCGACTTCTTAACCCAACAGAAGGCTCGAGAAGGTATATTGCTGTTGACAGTGAGCGCTGCAGAC
ATGGAGAACTTTGATAGTGAAGCCACAGATGTATCAAAGTTCTCCATGTCTGCATTGCCTACTGCCTCGG
ACTTCAAGGGGCTAGAATTCGAGCAATTATCTTGTTTACTAAAACTGAATACCTTGCTATCTCTTTGATA
CATTTTTACAAAGCTGAATTAAAATGGTATAAATTAAATCACTTTCGATTAATGATCATACAGTGCTCTG
AGTACGCTAGGATCCACTAGAGCGGCCGCCTAGAGCTCGCTATCAGCCTCGACTGTGCCTTCTAGTTGCC
AGCCATCTGTTGTTTGCCCCTCCCCCGTGCCTTCCTTGACCCTGGAAGGTGCCACTCCCACTGTCCTTTC
CTAATAAAATGAGGAAATTGCATCGCATTGTCTGAGTAGGTGTCATTCTATTCTGGGGGGTGGGGTGGGG
CAGGACAGCAAGGGGGAGGATTGGGAAGACAATAGCAGGCATGCTGGGGATGCGGTGGGCTCTATGGCTT
CTGAGGCGGAAAGAACCAGCTGGGGCTCGACTAGAGCTTGCGGAACCCTTAAGCTTTTTTATTATATATT
AGTCACGATATCTATAACAAGAAAATATATATATAATAAGTTATCACGTAAGTAGAACATGAAATAACAA
TATAATTATCGTATGAGTTAAATCTTAAAAGTCACGTAAAAGATAATCATGCGTCATTTTGACTCACGCG
GTCGTTATAGTTCAAAATCAGTGACACTTACCGCATTGACAAGCACGCCTCACGGGAGCTCCAAGCGGCG
ACTGAGATGTCCTAAATGCACAGCGACGGATTCGCGCTATTTAGAAAGAGAGAGCAATATTTCAAGAATG
CATGCGTCAATTTTACGCAGACTATCTTTCTAGGGTTAAAAAAGATTTGCGCTTTACTCGACCTAAACTT
TAAACACGTCATAGAATCTTCGTTTGACAAAAACCACATTGTGTTGGGTCGCCCTATAGTGAGTCGTATT
ACAATTCACTGGCCGTCGTTTTACAACGTCGTGACTGGGAAAACCCTGGCGTTACCCAACTTAATCGCCT
TGCAGCACATCCCCCTTTCGCCAGCTGGCGTAATAGCGAAGAGGCCCGCACCGATCGCCCTTCCCAACAG
TTGCGCAGCCTGAATGGCGAATGGCAAATTGTAAGCGTTAATATTTTGTTAAAATTCGCGTTAAATTTTT
GTTAAATCAGCTCATTTTTTAACCAATAGGCCGAAATCGGCAAAATCCCTTATAAATCAAAAGAATAGAC
CGAGATAGGGT
[37 nt withheld, positions 8132-8168]
AAAGAACGTGGACTCCAACGTCAAAGG
[49 nt withheld, positions 8196-8244]
T
[91 nt withheld, positions 8246-8336]
G
[124 nt withheld, positions 8338-8461]
CAG
